>Addgene plasmid #61738 | pTY-EF1a-Hoxa9-p2a-MeisI-p2a-GFP | addgene full sequence | sequence record 456575 | Addgene NGS Result
CTCTCCCTCCCCCCCCCCTAACGTTACTGGCCGAAGCCGCTTGGTACCTTTAAGACCAATGACTTACAAG
GCAGCTGTAGATCTTAGCCACTTTTTAAAAGAAAAGGGGGGACTGGAAGGGCTAATTCACTCCCAGGGTC
TCTCTGGTTAGACCAGATCTGAGCCTGGGAGCTCTCTGGCTAACTAGGGAACCCACTGCTTAAGCCTCAT
AAAGCTCGACTGTGCCTTCTAGTTGCCAGCCATCTGTTGTTTGCCCCTCCCCCGTGCCTTCCTTGACCCT
GGAAGGTGCCACTCCCACTGTCCTTTCCTAATAAAATGAGGAAATTGCATCGCATTGTCTGAGTAGGTGT
CATTCTATTCTGGGGGGTGGGGTGGGGCAGGACAGCAAGGGGGAGGATTGGGAAGACAATAGCAGGCATG
CTGGGGATGCGGTGGGCTCTATGGCTTCTGAGGCGGAAAGAACCAGCTGGGGCTCTAGGGGGTATCCCC
[124 nt withheld, positions 490-613]
CGCCGGCTGTGCGGGAGAACGGAGTTCTATTATGACTCAAATCAGTCTCCCCAAGCATTCGGGGATCAGA
GTTTTTAAGGATAACTTAGTGTGTAGGGGGCCAGTGAGTTGGAGATGAAAGCGTAGGGAGTCGAAGGTGT
CCTTTTGCGCCGAGTCAGTTCCTGGGTGGGGGCCACAAGATCGGATGAGCCAGTTTATCAATCCGGGGGT
GCCAGCTGATCCATGGAGTGCAGGGTCTGCAAAATATCTCAAGCACTGATTGATCTTAGGTTTTACAATA
GTGATGTTACCCCAGGAACAATTTGGGGAAGGTCAGAATCTTGTAGCCTGTAGCTGCATGACTCCTAAAC
CATAATTTCTTTTTTGTTTTTTTTTTTTTATTTTTGAGACAGGGTCTCACTCTGTCACCTAGGCTGGAGT
GCAGTGGTGCAATCACAGCTCACTGCAGCCTCAACGTCGTAAGCTCAAGCGATCCTCCCACCTCAGCCTG
CCTGGTAGCTGAGACTACAAGCGACGCCCCAGTTAATTTTTGTATTTTTGGTAGAGGCAGCGTTTTGCCG
TGTGGCCCTGGCTGGTCTCGAACTCCTGGGCTCAAGTGATCCAGCCTCAGCCTCCCAAAGTGCTGGGACA
ACCGGGGCCAGTCACTGCACCTGGCCCTAAACCATAATTTCTAATCTTTTGGCTAATTTGTTAGTCCTAC
AAAGGCAGTCTAGTCCCCAGGCAAAAAGGGGGTTTGTTTCGGGAAAGGGCTGTTACTGTCTTTGTTTCAA
ACTATAAACTAAGTTCCTCCTAAACTTAGTTCGGCCTACACCCAGGAATGAACAAGGAGAGCTTGGAGGT
TAGAAGCACGATGGAATTGGTTAGGTCAGATCTCTTTCACTGTCTGAGTTATAATTTTGCAATGGTGGTT
CAAAGACTGCCCGCTTCTGACACCAGTCGCTGCATTAATGAATCGGCCAACGCGCGGGGAGAGGCGGTTT
GCGTATTGGGCGCTCTTCCGCTTCCTCGCTCACTGACTCGCTGCGCTCGGTCGTTCGGCTGCGGCGAGCG
GTATCAGCTCACTCAAAGGCGGTAATACGGTTATCCACAGAATCAGGGGATAACGCAGGAAAGAACATGT
GAGCAAAAGGCCAGCAAAAGGCCAGGAACCGTAAAAAGGCCGCGTTGCTGGCGTTTTTCCATAGGCTCCG
CCCCCCTGACGAGCATCACAAAAATCGACGCTCAAGTCAGAGGTGGCGAAACCCGACAGGACTATAAAGA
TACCAGGCGTTTCCCCCTGGAAGCTCCCTCGTGCGCTCTCCTGTTCCGACCCTGCCGCTTACCGGATACC
TGTCCGCCTTTCTCCCTTCGGGAAGCGTGGCGCTTTCTCATAGCTCACGCTGTAGGTATCTCAGTTCGGT
GTAGGTCGTTCGCTCCAAGCTGGGCTGTGTGCACGAACCCCCCGTTCAGCCCGACCGCTGCGCCTTATCC
GGTAACTATCGTCTTGAGTCCAACCCGGTAAGACACGACTTATCGCCACTGGCAGCAGCCACTGGTAACA
GGATTAGCAGAGCGAGGTATGTAGGCGGTGCTACAGAGTTCTTGAAGTGGTGGCCTAACTACGGCTACAC
TAGAAGAACAGTATTTGGTATCTGCGCTCTGCTGAAGCCAGTTACCTTCGGAAAAAGAGTTGGTAGCTCT
TGATCCGGCAAACAAACCACCGCTGGTAGCGGTGGTTTTTTTGTTTGCAAGCAGCAGATTACGCGCAGAA
AAAAAGGATCTCAAGAAGATCCTTTGATCTTTTCTACGGGGTCTGACGCTCAGTGGAACGAAAACTCACG
TTAAGGGATTTTGGTCATGAGATTATCAAAAAGGATCTTCACCTAGATCCTTTTAAATTAAAAATGAAGT
TTTAAATCAATCTAAAGTATATATGAGTAAACTTGGTCTGACAGTTACCAATGCTTAATCAGTGAGGCAC
CTATCTCAGCGATCTGTCTATTTCGTTCATCCATAGTTGCCTGACTCCCCGTCGTGTAGATAACTACGAT
ACGGGAGGGCTTACCATCTGGCCCCAGTGCTGCAATGATACCGCGAGACCCACGCTCACCGGCTCCAGAT
TTATCAGCAATAAACCAGCCAGCCGGAAGGGCCGAGCGCAGAAGTGGTCCTGCAACTTTATCCGCCTCCA
TCCAGTCTATTAATTGTTGCCGGGAAGCTAGAGTAAGTAGTTCGCCAGTTAATAGTTTGCGCAACGTTGT
TGCCATTGCTACAGGCATCGTGGTGTCACGCTCGTCGTTTGGTATGGCTTCATTCAGCTCCGGTTCCCAA
CGATCAAGGCGAGTTACATGATCCCCCATGTTGTGCAAAAAAGCGGTTAGCTCCTTCGGTCCTCCGATCG
TTGTCAGAAGTAAGTTGGCCGCAGTGTTATCACTCATGGTTATGGCAGCACTGCATAATTCTCTTACTGT
CATGCCATCCGTAAGATGCTTTTCTGTGACTGGTGAGTACTCAACCAAGTCATTCTGAGAATAGTGTATG
CGGCGACCGAGTTGCTCTTGCCCGGCGTCAATACGGGATAATACCGCGCCACATAGCAGAACTTTAAAAG
TGCTCATCATTGGAAAACGTTCTTCGGGGCGAAAACTCTCAAGGATCTTACCGCTGTTGAGATCCAGTTC
GATGTAACCCACTCGTGCACCCAACTGATCTTCAGCATCTTTTACTTTCACCAGCGTTTCTGGGTGAGCA
AAAACAGGAAGGCAAAATGCCGCAAAAAAGGGAATAAGGGCGACACGGAAATGTTGAATACTCATACTCT
TCCTTTTTCAATATTATTGAAGCATTTATCAGGGTTATTGTCTCATGAGCGGATACATATTTGAATGTAT
TTAGAAAAATAAACAAATAGGGGTTCCGCGCACATTTCCCCGAAAAGTGCCACCTGACGTCTAAGAAACC
ATTATTATCATGACATTAACCTATAAAAATAGGCGTATCACGAGGCCCTTTCGTCTCGCGCGTTTCGGTG
ATGACGGTGAAAACCTCTGACACATGCAGCTCCCGGAGACGGTCACAGCTTGTCTGTAAGCGGATGCCGG
GAGCAGACAAGCCCGTCAGGGCGCGTCAGCGGGTGTTGGCGGGTGTCGGGGCTGGCTTAACTATGCGGCA
TCAGAGCAGATTGTACTGAGAGTGCACCATATGCGGTGTGAAATACCGCACAGATGCGTAAGGAGAAAAT
ACCGCATCAGGCGCCATTCGCCATTCAGGCTGCGCAACTGTTGGGAAGGGCGATCGGTGCGGGCCTCTTC
GCTATTACGCCAGGGGAGGCAGAGATTGCAGTAAGCTGAGATCGCAGCACTGCACTCCAGCCTGGGCGAC
AGAGTAAGACTCTGTCTCAAAAATAAAATAAATAAATCAATCAGATATTCCAATCTTTTCCTTTATTTAT
TTATTTATTTTCTATTTTGGAAACACAGTCCTTCCTTATTCCAGAATTACACATATATTCTATTTTTCTT
TATATGCTCCAGTTTTTTTTAGACCTTCACCTGAAATGTGTGTATACAAAATCTAGGCCAGTCCAGCAGA
GCCTAAAGGTAAAAAATAAAATAATAAAAAATAAATAAAATCTAGCTCACTCCTTCACATCAAAATGGAG
ATACAGCTGTTAGCATTAAATACCAAATAACCCATCTTGTCCTCAATAATTTTAAGCGCCTCTCTCCACC
ACATCTAACTCCTGTCAAAGGCATGTGCCCCTTCCGGGCGCTCTGCTGTGCTGCCAACCAACTGGCATGT
GGACTCTGCAGGGTCCCTAACTGCCAAGCCCCACAGTGTGCCCTGAGGCTGCCCCTTCCTTCTAGCGGCT
GCCCCCACTCGGCTTTGCTTTCCCTAGTTTCAGTTACTTGCGTTCAGCCAAGGTCTGAAACTAGGTGCGC
ACAGAGCGGTAAGACTGCGAGAGAAAGAGACCAGCTTTACAGGGGGTTTATCACAGTGCACCCTGACAGT
CGTCAGCCTCACAGGGGGTTTATCACATTGCACCCTGACAGTCGTCAGCCTCACAGGGGGTTTATCACAG
TGCACCCTTACAATCATTCCATTTGATTCACAATTTTTTTAGTCTCTACTGTGCCTAACTTGTAAGTTAA
ATTTGATCAGAGGTGTGTTCCCAGAGGGGAAAACAGTATATACAGGGTTCAGTACTATCGCATTTCAGGC
CCGAGAGCTGCATCCGGAGTATCTAGATGGAGTTCCGCGTTACATAACTTACGGTAAATGGCCCGCCTGG
CTGACCGCCCAACGACCCCCGCCCATTGACGTCAATAATGACGTATGTTCCCATAGTAACGCCAATAGGG
ACTTTCCATTGACGTCAATGGGAGTTTGTTTTGGCACCAAAATCAACGGGACTTTCCAAAATGTCGTAAT
AACCCCGCCCCGTTGACGCAAATGGGCGGTAGGCGTGTACTCTAGAAGGTCTATATAAGCAGAGCTCGTT
TAGTGAACCGGGTCTCTCTGGTTAGACCAGATCTGAGCCTGGGAGCTCTCTGGCTAACTAGGGAACCCAC
TGCTTAAGCCTCAATAAAGCTTGCCTTGAGTGCTCAAAGTAGTGTGTGCCCGTCTGTTGTGTGACTCTGG
TAACTAGAGATCCCTCAGACCCTTTTAGTCAGTGTGGAAAATCTCTAGCAGTGGCGCCCGAACAGGGACT
TGAAAGCGAAAGTAAAGCCAGAGGAGATCTCTCGACGCAGGACTCGGCTTGCTGAAGCGCGCACGGCAAG
AGGCGAGGGGCGGCGACTGCAGAGTACGCCAAAAATTTTGACTAGCGGAGGCTAGAAGGAGAGAGATGGG
TGCGAGAGCGTCGGTATTAAGCGGGGGAGAATTAGATAAATGGGAAAAAATTCGGTTAAGGCCAGGGGGA
AAGAAACAATATAAACTAAAACATATAGTATGGGCAAGCAGGGAGCTAGAACGATTCGCAGTTAATCCTG
GCCTTTTAGAGACATCAGAAGGCTGTAGACAAATACTGGGACAGCTACAACCATCCCTTCAGACAGGATC
AGAAGAACTTAGATCATTATATAATACAATAGCAGTCCTCTATTGTGTGCATCAAAGGATAGATGTAAAA
GACACCAAGGAAGCCTTAGATAAGATAGAGGAAGAGCAAAACAAAAGTAAGAAAAAGGCACAGCAAGCAG
CAGCTGACACAGGAAACAACAGCCAGGTCAGCCAAAATTACCCTATAGTGCAGAACCTCCAGGGGCAAAT
GGTACATCAGGCCATATCACCTAGAACTTTAAATGCATGGGTAAAAGTAGTAGAAGAGAAGGCTTTCAGC
CCAGAAGTAATACCCATGTTTTCAGCATTATCAGAAGGAGCCACCCCACAAGATTTAAATACCATGCTAA
ACACAGTGGGGGGACATCAAGCAGCCATGCAAATGTTAAAAGAGACCATCAATGAGGAAGCTGCAGAATG
GGATAGATTGCATCCAGTGCATGCAGGGCCTATTGCACCAGGCCAGATGAGAGAACCAAGGGGAAGTGAC
ATAGCAGGAACTACTAGCAAATTAAGAGAACAATTTGGAAATAATAAAACAATAATCTTTAAGCAATCCT
CAGGAGGGGACCCAGAAATTGTAACGCACAGTTTTAATTGTGGAGGGGAATTTTTCTACTGTAATTCAAC
ACAACTGTTTAATAGTACTTGGTTTAATAGTACTTGGAGTACTGAAGGGTCAAATAACACTGAAGGAAGT
GACACAATCACACTCCCATGCAGAATAAAACAATTTATAAACATGTGGCAGGAAGTAGGAAAAGCAATGT
ATGCCCCTCCCATCAGTGGACAAATTAGATGTTCATCAAATATTACTGGGCTGCTATTAACAAGAGATGG
TGGTAATAACAACAATGGGTCCGAGATCTTCAGACCTGGAGGAGGCGATATGAGGGACAATTGGAGAAGT
GAATTATATAAATATAAAGTAGTAAAAATTGAACCATTAGGAGTAGCACCCACCAAGGCAAAGAGAAGAG
TGGTGCAGAGAGAAAAAAGAGCAGTGGGAATAGGAGCTTTGTTCCTTGGGTTCTTGGGAGCAGCAGGAAG
CACTATGGGCGCAGCGTCAATGACGCTGACGGTACAGGCCAGACAATTATTGTCTGATATAGTGCAGCAG
CAGAACAATTTGCTGAGGGCTATTGAGGCGCAACAGCATCTGTTGCAACTCACAGTCTGGGGCATCAAAC
AGCTCCAGGCAAGAATCCTGGCTGTGGAAAGATACCTAAAGGATCAACAGCTCCTGGGGATTTGGGGTTG
CTCTGGAAAACTCATTTGCACCACTGCTGTGCCTTGGAATGCTAGTTGGAGTAATAAATCTCTGGAACAG
ATTTGGAATAACATGACCTGGATGGAGTGGGACAGAGAAATTAACAATTACACAAGCTTAAGACAGCAGT
ACAAATGGCAGTATTCATCCACAATTTTAAAAGAAAAGGGGGGATTGGGGGGTACAGTGCAGGGGAAAGA
ATAGTAGACATAATAGCAACAGACATACAAACTAAAGAATTACAAAAACAAATTACAAAAATTCAAAATT
TTCGGGTTTATTACAGGGACAGCAGAGATCCAGTTGCGGCCAATTCAGATTAAGGCCGTGGCCATAATCA
CGAATTGGCCGCAGATCTCGACCAATTCTCATGTTTGACAGCTTATCATCGATAAGCTTTGGAGCTAAGC
CAGCAATGGTAGAGGGAAGATTCTGCACGTCCCTTCCAGGCGGCCTCCCCGTCACCACCCCCCCCAACCC
GCCCCGACCGGAGCTGAGAGTAATTCATACAAAAGGACTCGCCCCTGCCTTGGGGAATCCCAGGGACCGT
CGTTAAACTCCCACTAACGTAGAACCCAGAGATCGCTGCGTTCCCGCCCCCTCACCCGCCCGCTCTCGTC
ATCACTGAGGTGGAGAAGAGCATGCGTGAGGCTCCGGTGCCCGTCAGTGGGCAGAGCGCACATCGCCCAC
AGTCCCCGAGAAGTTGGGGGGAGGGGTCGGCAATTGAACCGGTGCCTAGAGAAAGTGGCGCGGGGTAAAC
TGGGAAAGTGATGTCGTGTACTGGCTCCGCCTTTTTCCCGAGGGTGGGGGAGAACCGTATATAAGTGCAG
TAGTCGCCGTGAACGTTCTTTTTCGCAACGGGTTTGCCGCCAGAACACAGGTAAGTGCCGTGTGTGGTTC
CCGCGGGCCTGGCCTCTTTACGGGTTATGGCCCTTGCGTGCCTTGAATTACTTCCACGCCCCTGGCTGCA
GTACGTGATTCTTGATCCCGAGCTTCGGGTTGGAAGTGGGTGGGAGAGTTCGAGGCCTTGCGCTTAAGGA
GCCCCTTCGCCTCGTGCTTGAGTTGAGGCCTGGCCTGGGCGCTGGGGCCGCCGCGTGCGAATCTGGTGGC
ACCTTCGCGCCTGTCTCGCTGCTTTCGATAAGTCTCTAGCCATTTAAAATTTTTGATGACCTGCTGCGAC
GCTTTTTTTCTGGCAAGATAGTCTTGTAAATGCGGGCCAAGATCTGCACACTGGTATTTCGGTTTTTGGG
GCCGCGGGCGGCGACGGGGCCCGTGCGTCCCAGCGCACATGTTCGGCGAGGCGGGGCCTGCGAGCGCGGC
CACCGAGAATCGGACGGGGGTAGTCTCAAGCTGGCCGGCCTGCTCTGGTGCCTGGCCTCGCGCCGCCGTG
TATCGCCCCGCCCTGGGCGGCAAGGCTGGCCCGGTCGGCACCAGTTGCGTGAGCGGAAAGATGGCCGCTT
CCCGGCCCTGCTGCAGGGAGCTCAAAATGGAGGACGCGGCGCTCGGGAGAGCGGGCGGGTGAGTCACCCA
CACAAAGGAAAAGGGCCTTTCCGTCCTCAGCCGTCGCTTCATGTGACTCCACGGAGTACCGGGCGCCGTC
CAGGCACCTCGATTAGTTCTCGAGCTTTTGGAGTACGTCGTCTTTAGGTTGGGGGGAGGGGTTTTATGCG
ATGGAGTTTCCCCACACTGAGTGGGTGGAGACTGAAGTTAGGCCAGCTTGGCACTTGATGTAATTCTCCT
TGGAATTTGCCCTTTTTGAGTTTGGATCTTGGTTCATTCTCAAGCCTCAGACAGTGGTTCAAAGTTTTTT
TCTTCCATTTCAGGTGTCGTGAAAACTCTAGCGTTTCCGCTCTAGAACTAGTCCACCATGGCCACCACCG
GGGCCCTGGGCAACTACTATGTGGACTCCTTCCTGCTGGGCGCCGACGCTGCTGATGAGCTGGGTGCGGG
ACGCTACGCTCCAGGGACCCTGGGTCAACCCCCAAGGCAGGCGGCAGCTCTGGCCGAACACCCCGACTTC
AGTCCTTGCAGCTTCCAGTCCAAGGCGGCGGTGTTTGGTGCCTCGTGGAACCCAGTGCACGCGGCGGGCG
CCAATGCGGTGCCTGCTGCAGTGTATCATCACCACCACCACCCCTACGTGCATCCCCAGGCGCCCGTGGC
GGCGGCGGCGCCGGACGGCAGGTATATGCGCTCCTGGCTGGAACCCACGCCCGGTGCGCTCTCCTTCGCG
GGCTTACCCTCCAGCCGGCCTTATGGCATTAAACCTGAACCGCTCTCGGCCAGAAGGGGTGACTGTCCCA
CGCTTGACACTCACACTTTGTCCCTGACTGACTATGCTTGTGGTTCTCCTCCAGTTGATAGAGAAAAACA
ACCCAGCGAAGGCGCCTTCTCCGAAAACAATGCCGAGAATGAGAGCGGCGGAGACAAGCCCCCCATCGAT
CCCAATAACCCGGCTGCCAACTGGCTACATGCTCGCTCCACTCGGAAGAAGCGATGCCCCTACACAAAAC
ACCAGACGCTGGAACTGGAGAAGGAGTTTCTGTTTAACATGTACCTCACACGGGACCGCAGGTACGAGGT
GGCCCGGCTGCTCAACCTCACCGAAAGGCAGGTCAAGATCTGGTTCCAGAACCGCAGGATGAAAATGAAG
AAAATCAACAAGGACCGAGCAAAAGACGAGCAACTGCTGAATTTTGACCTTCTTAAGTTGGCGGGAGACG
TCGAGTCCAACCCTGGGCCCATGGCGCAAAGGTACGACGACCTACCCCATTATGGGGGTATGGATGGAGT
AGGCATCCCCTCCACGATGTATGGGGACCCGCATGCAGCCAGGTCCATGCAACCGGTCCACCACCTGAAC
CACGGGCCTCCTCTGCACTCGCATCAGTACCCGCACACAGCTCACACCAACGCCATGGCCCCCAGCATGG
GTTCCTCGGTCAATGACGCTTTAAAGAGAGATAAAGATGCCATTTATGGACACCCCCTCTTCCCTCTCTT
AGCACTGATTTTTGAGAAATGTGAATTAGCTACTTGTACCCCCCGCGAGCCGGGGGTGGCGGGCGGGGAC
GTCTGCTCGTCAGAGTCATTCAATGAAGATATAGCGGTGTTCGCCAAACAGATTCGCGCAGAAAAACCTC
TATTCTCTTCTAATCCAGAACTGGATAACTTGATGATTCAAGCCATACAAGTGTTAAGGTTTCATCTGTT
GGAATTAGAGAAGGTACACGAATTATGTGACAATTTCTGCCACCGGTATATTAGCTGTTTGAAAGGGAAA
ATGCCTATCGATTTGGTGATAGATGATAGAGAAGGAGGATCAAAATCAGACAGTGAAGATGTAACAAGAT
CAGCAAATCTAACTGACCAGCCCTCTTGGAATAGAGACCATGATGACACGGCATCCACTCGTTCAGGAGG
AACCCCGGGCCCTTCCAGCGGTGGCCATACTTCACACAGTGGGGATAACAGCAGTGAGCAAGGTGATGGC
TTGGACAACAGTGTAGCTTCCCCCAGCACAGGTGACGATGATGACCCTGATAAGGACAAAAAGCGTCACA
AAAAGCGTGGCATCTTTCCCAAAGTAGCCACCAATATCATGAGGGCGTGGCTGTTCCAGCATCTAACACA
CCCTTACCCTTCTGAAGAACAGAAAAAGCAGTTGGCACAAGATACAGGACTCACCATCCTTCAAGTGAAC
AATTGGTTTATTAATGCCCGGAGAAGAATAGTGCAGCCCATGATAGACCAGTCCAACCGAGCAGTCAGCC
AAGGGACACCTTATAACCCTGATGGACAGCCAATGGGAGGTTTTGTAATGGACGGTCAGCAGCACATGGG
CATCAGAGCGCCAGGACCTATGAGTGGAATGGGCATGAATATGGGCATGGAGGGGCAGTGGCACTACATG
CAACTGCTGAATTTTGACCTTCTTAAGTTGGCGGGAGACGTCGAGTCCAACCCTGGGCCCATGAGCAAGG
GCGAGGAACTGTTCACTGGCGTGGTCCCAATTCTCGTGGAACTGGATGGCGATGTGAATGGGCACAAATT
TTCTGTCAGCGGAGAGGGTGAAGGTGATGCCACATACGGAAAGCTCACCCTGAAATTCATCTGCACCACT
GGAAAGCTCCCTGTGCCATGGCCAACACTGGTCACTACCCTGACCTATGGCGTGCAGTGCTTTTCCAGAT
ACCCAGACCATATGAAGCAGCATGACTTTTTCAAGAGCGCCATGCCCGAGGGCTATGTGCAGGAGAGAAC
CATCTTTTTCAAAGATGACGGGAACTACAAGACCCGCGCTGAAGTCAAGTTCGAAGGTGACACCCTGGTG
AATAGAATCGAGCTGAAGGGCATTGACTTTAAGGAGGATGGAAACATTCTCGGCCACAAGCTGGAATACA
ACTATAACTCCCACAATGTGTACATCATGGCCGACAAGCAAAAGAATGGCATCAAGGTCAACTTCAAGAT
CAGACACAACATTGAGGATGGATCCGTGCAGCTGGCCGACCATTATCAACAGAACACTCCAATCGGCGAC
GGCCCTGTGCTCCTCCCAGACAACCATTACCTGTCCACCCAGTCTGCCCTGTCTAAAGATCCCAACGAAA
AGAGAGACCACATGGTCCTGCTGGAGTTTGTGACCGCTGCTGGGATCACACATGGCATGGACGAGCTGTA
CAAGTGAGAATTCGATTACAAGGATGACGACGATAAGGACTATAAGGACGATGATGACAAGGACTACAAA
GATGATGACGATAAATAGCTCGAAATTCGATAATTCGCCC
Features (pLannotate 1.2.2; 33 found; start..end, strand, type, name):
     44..112     +  CDS            nef (fragment): NEF_HV1Z2 - Experimental evidence at protein level: Swiss-Prot protein existence level 1. Extracellular Nef protein targets CD4(+) T-lymphocytes for apoptosis by interacting with CXCR4 surface receptors. From Human immunodeficiency virus type 1 group M subtype D (isolate Z2/CDC-Z34) (HIV-1).
    114..135     +  LTR            3' LTR (ΔU3) (fragment): self-inactivating 3' long terminal repeat (LTR) from HIV-1
    135..195     +  ncRNA          mir-TAR: Accession: RF00250 - Trans-activation response element (TAR)
    220..444     +  polyA_signal   bGH poly(A) signal: bovine growth hormone polyadenylation signal
    448..469     +  promoter       SV40 promoter (fragment): SV40 enhancer and early promoter
    490..621     +  rep_origin     f1 ori (fragment) (sequence partly withheld): f1 bacteriophage origin of replication; arrow indicates direction of (+) strand synthesis
   1025..1213    +  CDS            EEF1AKMT2 (fragment): EFMT2_HUMAN - Also known as C10orf138, METTL10 From Homo sapiens (Human).
   1552..1606    -  CDS            lacI (fragment): lac repressor; lacI; The lac repressor binds to the lac operator to inhibit transcription in E. coli. This inhibition can be relieved by adding lactose or isopropyl-β-D-thiogalactopyranoside (IPTG).
   1789..2377    -  rep_origin     ori: high-copy-number ColE1/pMB1/pBR322/pUC origin of replication
   2548..3408    -  CDS            AmpR: β-lactamase; bla; confers resistance to ampicillin, carbenicillin, and related antibiotics
   3409..3513    -  promoter       AmpR promoter: bla
   3608..3643    +  CDS            rop (fragment): Rop protein, which maintains plasmids at low copy number; rop
   3745..3844    +  misc_feature   bom (fragment): basis of mobility region from pBR322
   3850..3916    -  CDS            lacZα (fragment): LacZα fragment of β-galactosidase; lacZ fragment
   4811..4834    +  LTR            3' LTR (fragment): 3' long terminal repeat (LTR) from HIV-1
   4851..4975    +  enhancer       CMV enhancer (fragment): human cytomegalovirus immediate early enhancer
   4990..5089    +  promoter       CMVd1 promoter: truncated human cytomegalovirus (CMV) immediate early promoter that yields slightly reduced expression relative to the full-length promoter
   5103..5283    +  LTR            5' LTR (truncated): truncated 5' long terminal repeat (LTR) from HIV-1
   5331..5455    +  misc_feature   HIV-1 Ψ: packaging signal of human immunodeficiency virus type 1
   5439..6160    +  CDS            HIV-1 gag (fragment): gag protein from human immunodeficiency virus 1; gag
   6159..6395    +  CDS            env (fragment): ENV_HV1N5 - Experimental evidence at protein level: Swiss-Prot protein existence level 1. From Human immunodeficiency virus type 1 group M subtype B (isolate NY5) (HIV-1).
   6614..6950    +  ncRNA          RRE: Accession: RF00036 - HIV Rev response element
   7078..7195    +  misc_feature   cPPT/CTS: central polypurine tract and central termination sequence of HIV-1
   7298..7323    +  promoter       tet promoter (fragment): E. coli promoter for tetracycline efflux protein gene
   7592..7803    +  promoter       EF-1α core promoter: core promoter for human elongation factor EF-1α
   7804..8746    +  intron         EF-1α intron A: intron upstream of the start codon of human EF-1α
   8791..9603    +  CDS            Hoxa9: HXA9_MOUSE - Also known as Hox-1.7, Hoxa-9. Experimental evidence at protein level: Swiss-Prot protein existence level 1. Sequence-specific transcription factor which is part of a developmental regulatory system that provides cells with specific positional identities on the anterior-posterior axis. Required for induction of E-selectin and VCAM-1, on the endothelial cells surface at sites of inflammation (By similarity). From Mus musculus (Mouse).
   9611..9663    +  CDS            F2A (fragment): 2A peptide from foot-and-mouth disease virus polyprotein Eukaryotic ribosomes fail to insert a peptide bond between the Gly and Pro residues, yielding separate polypeptides.
   9664..10833   +  CDS            Meis1: MEIS1_MOUSE - Experimental evidence at protein level: Swiss-Prot protein existence level 1. Acts as a transcriptional regulator of PAX6. Also acts as a transcriptional activator of PF4 in complex with PBX1 or PBX2. Required for hematopoiesis, megakaryocyte lineage development and vascular patterning. May function as a cofactor for HOXA7 and HOXA9 in the induction of myeloid leukemias. From Mus musculus (Mouse).
  10841..10893   +  CDS            F2A (fragment): 2A peptide from foot-and-mouth disease virus polyprotein Eukaryotic ribosomes fail to insert a peptide bond between the Gly and Pro residues, yielding separate polypeptides.
  10894..11607   +  CDS            GFP (S65T): GFP (S65T) is a basic (constitutively fluorescent) green fluorescent protein published in 1995, derived from Aequorea victoria.
  11617..11688   +  CDS            3xFLAG: three tandem FLAG® epitope tags
  11711..44      +  misc_feature   IRES (fragment) (across the origin): internal ribosome entry site (IRES) of the encephalomyocarditis virus (EMCV)
