[The description below was written by a language model from this plasmid's Addgene catalogue record and pLannotate feature annotations shown in this document.]
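Description:
pTY-EF1a-Hoxa9-p2a-MeisI-p2a-GFP is a lentiviral transfer plasmid built on the HIV-1-derived pTY backbone, designed to co-express two mouse oncogenic transcription factors with a fluorescent marker. It is propagated in E. coli through a high-copy ColE1/pUC-type origin with ampicillin selection (AmpR under its own bla promoter). The annotated viral region has a CMV enhancer/truncated CMV promoter placed ahead of a truncated 5' LTR, so that genomic RNA can be transcribed in packaging cells. This is followed by the Ψ packaging signal with adjoining gag and env fragments, the Rev response element for nuclear export of unspliced RNA, and the cPPT/CTS element. Downstream of the cargo lies a U3-deleted, self-inactivating 3' LTR and a bGH polyadenylation signal. Several other short annotated fragments (lacI, rop, lacZα, tet promoter, SV40 promoter, f1 ori, IRES) appear to be backbone remnants or partial matches rather than functional parts.

The payload is a single open reading frame driven by the human EF-1α core promoter with its intron A. It encodes mouse Hoxa9, then mouse Meis1, then GFP (annotated as the S65T variant), separated by 2A ribosome-skipping peptides. The construct name calls these P2A, whereas the automated annotation matches them to fragments of F2A. In either case, the three proteins are produced separately from one transcript. A 3xFLAG sequence is annotated just after GFP, although the catalogue entry does not mention a tag. According to the record, the vector is used to transduce cells with Hoxa9 and Meis1 to induce leukemic transformation, with GFP marking the transduced cells. Meis1 is noted as a Hoxa9 cofactor in myeloid leukemia induction.
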