Addgene plasmid #61738: pTY-EF1a-Hoxa9-p2a-MeisI-p2a-GFP
Purpose: Express Hoxa9 and MeisI to induce leukemic transformation. GFP label transduced cells.
Depositing lab: Yi Zhang. Depositing organization: Boston Children's Hospital. Publication: KDM2b/JHDM1b, an H3K36me2-specific demethylase, is required for initiation and maintenance of acute myeloid leukemia. He J, Nguyen AT, Zhang Y. Blood. 2011 Apr 7;117(14):3869-80. doi: 10.1182/blood-2010-10-312736. Epub 2011 Feb 10. PubMed 21310926.
Backbone
  Vector backbone: pTY
  Vector type: Lentiviral
Growth in bacteria
  Bacterial resistance: Ampicillin, 100 μg/mL
  Growth temperature: 37°C
  Growth strain: Stbl3
  Copy number: High Copy
Gene/Insert
  Gene/Insert name: Hoxa9-MeisI-GFP
  Species: M. musculus (mouse)
  Promoter: EF1a
  Cloning method: Restriction Enzyme; 5′ cloning site SpeI (not destroyed); 3′ cloning site EcoRI (not destroyed)
  Sequencing primers: 5′ attctcaagcctcagacagtgg
Terms and licenses: Academic/Nonprofit Terms; Industry Terms: Not Available to Industry
How to cite: pTY-EF1a-Hoxa9-p2a-MeisI-p2a-GFP was a gift from Yi Zhang (Addgene plasmid # 61738 ; http://n2t.net/addgene:61738 ; RRID:Addgene_61738)
