>Addgene plasmid #61738 | pTY-EF1a-Hoxa9-p2a-MeisI-p2a-GFP | depositor partial sequence | sequence record 100760 | EF1a promoter
CAATTCTCATGTTTGACAGCTTATCATCGATAAGCTTTGGAGCTAAGCCAGCAATGGTAGAGGGAAGATT
CTGCACGTCCCTTCCAGGCGGCCTCCCCGTCACCACCCCCCCCAACCCGCCCCGACCGGAGCTGAGAGTA
ATTCATACAAAAGGACTCGCCCCTGCCTTGGGGAATCCCAGGGACCGTCGTTAAACTCCCACTAACGTAG
AACCCAGAGATCGCTGCGTTCCCGCCCCCTCACCCGCCCGCTCTCGTCATCACTGAGGTGGAGAAGAGCA
TGCGTGAGGCTCCGGTGCCCGTCAGTGGGCAGAGCGCACATCGCCCACAGTCCCCGAGAAGTTGGGGGGA
GGGGTCGGCAATTGAACCGGTGCCTAGAGAAGGTGGCGCGGGGTAAACTGGGAAAGTGATGTCGTGTACT
GGCTCCGCCTTTTTCCCGAGGGTGGGGGAGAACCGTATATAAGTGCAGTAGTCGCCGTGAACGTTCTTTT
TCGCAACGGGTTTGCCGCCAGAACACAGGTAAGTGCCGTGTGTGGTTCCCGCGGGCCTGGCCTCTTTACG
GGTTATGGCCCTTGCGTGCCTTGAATTACTTCCACGCCCCTGGCTGCAGTACGTGATTCTTGATCCCGAG
CTTCGGGTTGGAAGTGGGTGGGAGAGTTCGAGGCCTTGCGCTTAAGGAGCCCCTTCGCCTCGTGCTTGAG
TTGAGGCCTGGCCTGGGCGCTGGGGCCGCCGCGTGCGAATCTGGTGGCACCTTCGCGCCTGTCTCGCTGC
TTTCGATAAGTCTCTAGCCATTTAAAATTTTTGATGACCTGCTGCGACGCTTTTTTTCTGGCAAGATAGT
CTTGTAAATGCGGGCCAAGATCTGCACACTGGTATTTCGGTTTTTGGGGCCGCGGGCGGCGACGGGGCCC
GTGCGTCCCAGCGCACATGTTCGGCGAGGCGGGGCCTGCGAGCGCGGCCACCGAGAATCGGACGGGGGTA
GTCTCAAGCTGGCCGGCCTGCTCTGGTGCCTGGCCTCGCGCCGCCGTGTATCGCCCCGCCCTGGGCGGCA
ACAGGCTGGCCCGGTCGGCACCAGTTGCGTGAGCGGAAAGATGGCCGCTTCCCGGCCCTGCTGCAGGGAG
CTCAAAATGGAGGACGCGGCGCTCGGGAGAGCGGGCGGGTGAGTCACCCACACAAAGGAAAAGGGCCTTT
CCGTCCTCAGCCGTCGCTTCATGTGACTCCACGGAGTACCGGGCGCCGTCCAGGCACCTCGATTAGTTCT
CGAGCTTTTGGAGTACGTCGTCTTTAGGTTGGGGGGAGGGGTTTTATGCGATGGAGTTTCCCCACACTGA
GTGGGTGGAGACTGAAGTTAGGCCAGCTTGGCACTTGATGTAATTCTCCTTGGAATTTGCCCTTTTTGAG
TTTGGATCTTGGTTCATTCTCAAGCCTCAGACAGTGGTTCAAAGTTTTTTTCTTCCATTTCAGGTGTCGT
GAAAAC
