>Addgene plasmid #61738 | pTY-EF1a-Hoxa9-p2a-MeisI-p2a-GFP | depositor partial sequence | sequence record 100761 | Hoxa9-MeisI-GFP
ATGGCCACCACCGGGGCCCTGGGCAACTACTATGTGGACTCCTTCCTGCTGGGCGCCGACGCTGCTGATG
AGCTGGGTGCGGGACGCTACGCTCCAGGGACCCTGGGTCAACCCCCAAGGCAGGCGGCAGCTCTTGCCGA
ACACCCCGACTTCAGTCCTTGCAGCTTCCAGTCCAAGGCGGCGGTGTTTGGTGCCTCGTGGAACCCAGTG
CACGCGGCGGGCGCCAATGCGGTGCCTGCTGCAGTGTATCATCACCACCACCACCCCTACGTGCATCCCC
AGGCGCCCGTGGCGGCGGCGGCGCCGGACGGCAGGTATATGCGCTCCTGGCTGGAACCCACGCCCGGTGC
GCTCTCCTTCGCGGGCTTACCCTCCAGCCGGCCTTATGGCATTAAACCTGAACCGCTCTCGGCCAGAAGG
GGTGACTGTCCCACGCTTGACACTCACACTTTGTCCCTGACTGACTATGCTTGTGGTTCTCCTCCAGTTG
ATAGAGAAAAACAACCCAGCGAAGGCGCCTTCTCCGAAAACAATGCCGAGAATGAGAGCGGCGGAGACAA
GCCCCCCATCGATCCCAATAACCCGGCTGCCAACTGGCTACATGCTCGCTCCACTCGGAAGAAGCGATGC
CCCTACACAAAACACCAGACGCTGGAACTGGAGAAGGAGTTTCTGTTTAACATGTACCTCACACGGGACC
GCAGGTACGAGGTGGCCCGGCTGCTCAACCTCACCGAAAGGCAGGTCAAGATCTGGTTCCAGAACCGCAG
GATGAAAATGAAGAAAATCAACAAGGACCGAGCAAAAGACGAGCAACTGCTGAATTTTGACCTTCTTAAG
TTGGCGGGAGACGTCGAGTCCAACCCTGGGCCCATGGCGCAAAGGTACGACGACCTACCCCATTATGGGG
GTATGGATGGAGTAGGCATCCCCTCCACGATGTATGGGGACCCGCATGCAGCCAGGTCCATGCAACCGGT
CCACCACCTGAACCACGGGCCTCCTCTGCACTCGCATCAGTACCCGCACACAGCTCACACCAACGCCATG
GCCCCCAGCATGGGTTCCTCGGTCAATGACGCTTTAAAGAGAGATAAAGATGCCATTTATGGACACCCCC
TCTTCCCTCTCTTAGCACTGATTTTTGAGAAATGTGAATTAGCTACTTGTACCCCCCGCGAGCCGGGGGT
GGCGGGCGGGGACGTCTGCTCGTCAGAGTCATTCAATGAAGATATAGCGGTGTTCGCCAAACAGATTCGC
GCAGAAAAACCTCTATTCTCTTCTAATCCAGAACTGGATAACTTGATGATTCAAGCCATACAAGTGTTAA
GGTTTCATCTGTTGGAATTAGAGAAGGTACACGAATTATGTGACAATTTCTGCCACCGGTATATTAGCTG
TTTGAAAGGGAAAATGCCTATCGATTTGGTGATAGATGATAGAGAAGGAGGATCAAAATCAGACAGTGAA
GATGTAACAAGATCAGCAAATCTAACTGACCAGCCCTCTTGGAATAGAGACCATGATGACACGGCATCCA
CTCGTTCAGGAGGAACCCCGGGCCCTTCCAGCGGTGGCCATACTTCACACAGTGGGGATAACAGCAGTGA
GCAAGGTGATGGCTTGGACAACAGTGTAGCTTCCCCCAGCACAGGTGACGATGATGACCCTGATAAGGAC
AAAAAGCGTCACAAAAAGCGTGGCATCTTTCCCAAAGTAGCCACCAATATCATGAGGGCGTGGCTGTTCC
AGCATCTAACACACCCTTACCCTTCTGAAGAACAGAAAAAGCAGTTGGCACAAGATACAGGACTCACCAT
CCTTCAAGTGAACAATTGGTTTATTAATGCCCGGAGAAGAATAGTGCAGCCCATGATAGACCAGTCCAAC
CGAGCAGTCAGCCAAGGGACACCTTATAACCCTGATGGACAGCCAATGGGAGGTTTTGTAATGGACGGTC
AGCAGCACATGGGCATCAGAGCGCCAGGACCTATGAGTGGAATGGGCATGAATATGGGCATGGAGGGGCA
GTGGCACTACATGCAACTGCTGAATTTTGACCTTCTTAAGTTGGCGGGAGACGTCGAGTCCAACCCTGGG
CCCATGAGCAAGGGCGAGGAACTGTTCACTGGCGTGGTCCCAATTCTCGTGGAACTGGATGGCGATGTGA
ATGGGCACAAATTTTCTGTCAGCGGAGAGGGTGAAGGTGATGCCACATACGGAAAGCTCACCCTGAAATT
CATCTGCACCACTGGAAAGCTCCCTGTGCCATGGCCAACACTGGTCACTACCCTGACCTATGGCGTGCAG
TGCTTTTCCAGATACCCAGACCATATGAAGCAGCATGACTTTTTCAAGAGCGCCATGCCCGAGGGCTATG
TGCAGGAGAGAACCATCTTTTTCAAAGATGACGGGAACTACAAGACCCGCGCTGAAGTCAAGTTCGAAGG
TGACACCCTGGTGAATAGAATCGAGCTGAAGGGCATTGACTTTAAGGAGGATGGAAACATTCTCGGCCAC
AAGCTGGAATACAACTATAACTCCCACAATGTGTACATCATGGCCGACAAGCAAAAGAATGGCATCAAGG
TCAACTTCAAGATCAGACACAACATTGAGGATGGATCCGTGCAGCTGGCCGACCATTATCAACAGAACAC
TCCAATCGGCGACGGCCCTGTGCTCCTCCCAGACAACCATTACCTGTCCACCCAGTCTGCCCTGTCTAAA
GATCCCAACGAAAAGAGAGACCACATGGTCCTGCTGGAGTTTGTGACCGCTGCTGGGATCACACATGGCA
TGGACGAGCTGTACAAGTGA
