>Addgene plasmid #61738 | pTY-EF1a-Hoxa9-p2a-MeisI-p2a-GFP | addgene partial sequence | sequence record 103426 | EF1a-F 5'-TCAAGCCTCAGACAGTGGTTC-3'
ATTTCAGGTGTCGTGAAAACTCTAGCGTTTCCGCTCTAGAACTAGTCCACCATGGCCACCACCGGGGCCC
TGGGCAACTACTATGTGGACTCCTTCCTGCTGGGCGCCGACGCTGCTGATGAGCTGGGTGCGGGACGCTA
CGCTCCAGGGACCCTGGGTCAACCCCCAAGGCAGGCGGCAGCTCTGGCCGAACACCCCGACTTCAGTCCT
TGCAGCTTCCAGTCCAAGGCGGCGGTGTTTGGTGCCTCGTGGAACCCAGTGCACGCGGCGGGCGCCAATG
CGGTGCCTGCTGCAGTGTATCATCACCACCACCACCCCTACGTGCATCCCCAGGCGCCCGTGGCGGCGGC
GGCGCCGGACGGCAGGTATATGCGCTCCTGGCTGGAACCCACGCCCGGTGCGCTCTCCTTCGCGGGCTTA
CCCTCCAGCCGGCCTTATGGCATTAAACCTGAACCGCTCTCGGCCAGAAGGGGTGACTGTCCCACGCTTG
ACACTCACACTTTGTCCCTGACTGACTATGCTTGTGGTTCTCCTCCAGTTGATAGAGAAAAACAACCCAG
CGAAGGCGCCTTCTCCGAAAACAATGCCGAGAATGAGAGCGGCGGAGACAAGCCCCCCATCGATCCCAAT
AACCCGGCTGCCAACTGGCTACATGCTCGCTCCACTCGGAAGAAGCGAT
