>Addgene plasmid #61738 | pTY-EF1a-Hoxa9-p2a-MeisI-p2a-GFP | addgene partial sequence | sequence record 103430 | mHOXA9-F 5'-AACAAGGACCGAGCAAAAGAC-3'
TTTGACCTTCTTAAGTTGGCGGGAGACGTCGAGTCCAACCCTGGGCCCATGGCGCAAAGGTACGACGACC
TACCCCATTATGGGGGTATGGATGGAGTAGGCATCCCCTCCACGATGTATGGGGACCCGCATGCAGCCAG
GTCCATGCAACCGGTCCACCACCTGAACCACGGGCCTCCTCTGCACTCGCATCAGTACCCGCACACAGCT
CACACCAACGCCATGGCCCCCAGCATGGGTTCCTCGGTCAATGACGCTTTAAAGAGAGATAAAGATGCCA
TTTATGGACACCCCCTCTTCCCTCTCTTAGCACTGATTTTTGAGAAATGTGAATTAGCTACTTGTACCCC
CCGCGAGCCGGGGGTGGCGGGCGGGGACGTCTGCTCGTCAGAGTCATTCAATGAAGATATAGCGGTGTTC
GCCAAACAGATTCGCGCAGAAAAACCTCTATTCTCTTCTAATCCAGAACTGGATAACTTGATGATTCAAG
CCATACAAGTGTTAAGGTTTCATCTGTTGGAATTAGAGAAGGTACACGAATTATGTGACAATTTCTGCCA
CCGGTATATTAGCTGTTTGAAAGGGAAAATGCCTATCGATTTGGTGATAGATGATAGAGAAGGAGGATCA
AAATCAGACAGTGAAGATGTAACAAGATCAGCAAATCTAACTGACCAGCCCTCTTGGAATAGAGACCATG
ATGACACGGCATCCACTCGTTCAGGAGGAACCC
