>Addgene plasmid #61738 | pTY-EF1a-Hoxa9-p2a-MeisI-p2a-GFP | addgene partial sequence | sequence record 103431 | bgh_pa_d2r 5'-ACTCAGACAATGCGATGCAAtttc-3'
AGTGGGAGTGGCACCTTCCAGGGTCAAGGAAGGCACGGGGGAGGGGCAAACAACAGATGGCTGGCAACTA
GAAGGCACAGTCGAGCTTTATGAGGCTTAAGCAGTGGGTTCCCTAGTTAGCCAGAGAGCTCCCAGGCTCA
GATCTGGTCTAACCAGAGAGACCCTGGGAGTGAATTAGCCCTTCCAGTCCCCCCTTTTCTTTTAAAAAGT
GGCTAAGATCTACAGCTGCCTTGTAAGTCATTGGTCTTAAAGGTACCAAGCGGCTTCGGCCAGTAACGTT
AGGGGGGGGGGAGGGAGAGGGGCGAATTATCGAATTTCGAGCTATTTATCGTCATCATCTTTGTAGTCCT
TGTCATCATCGTCCTTATAGTCCTTATCGTCGTCATCCTTGTAATCGAATTCTCACTTGTACAGCTCGTC
CATGCCATGTGTGATCCCAGCAGCGGTC
