>Addgene plasmid #61738 | pTY-EF1a-Hoxa9-p2a-MeisI-p2a-GFP | addgene partial sequence | sequence record 103433 | CMV-d2eGFP-F 5'-TATATCATGGCCGACAAGC-3'
ACTTCAAGATCAGACACAACATTGAGGATGGATCCGTGCAGCTGGCCGACCATTATCAACAGAACACTCC
AATCGGCGACGGCCCTGTGCTCCTCCCAGACAACCATTACCTGTCCACCCAGTCTGCCCTGTCTAAAGAT
CCCAACGAAAAGAGAGACCACATGGTCCTGCTGGAGTTTGTGACCGCTGCTGGGATCACACATGGCATGG
ACGAGCTGTACAAGTGAGAATTCGATTACAAGGATGACGACGATAAGGACTATAAGGACGATGATGACAA
GGACTACAAAGATGATGACGATAAATAGCTCGAAATTCGATAATTCGCCCCTCTCCCTCCCCCCCCCCTA
ACGTTACTGGCCGAAGCCGCTTGGTACCTTTAAGACCAATGACTTACAAGG
