>Addgene plasmid #61738 | pTY-EF1a-Hoxa9-p2a-MeisI-p2a-GFP | addgene partial sequence | sequence record 103435 | GFPGenotRW 5'-AGTCGATGCCCTTCAGCTCGAT-3'
CTTCGAACTTGACTTCAGCGCGGGTCTTGTAGTTCCCGTCATCTTTGAAAAAGATGGTTCTCTCCTGCAC
ATAGCCCTCGGGCATGGCGCTCTTGAAAAAGTCATGCTGCTTCATATGGTCTGGGTATCTGGAAAAGCAC
TGCACGCCATAGGTCAGGGTAGTGACCAGTGTTGGCCATGGCACAGGGAGCTTTCCAGTGGTGCAGATGA
ATTTCAGGGTGAGCTTTCCGTATGTGGCATCACCTTCACCCTCTCCGCTGACAGAAAATTTGTGCCCATT
CACATCGCCATCCAGTTCCACGAGAATTGGGACCACGCCAGTGAACAGTTCCTCGCCCTTGCTCATGGGC
CCAGGGTTGGACTCGACGTCTCCCGCCAACTTAAGAAGGTCAAAATTCAGCAGTTGCATGTAGTGCCACT
GCCCCTCCATGCCCATATTCATGCCCATTCCACTCATAGGTCCTGGCGCTCTGATGCCCATGTGCTGCTG
ACCGTCCATTACAAAACCTCCCATTGGCTGTCCATCAGGGTTATAAGGTGTCCCTTGGCTGACTGCTCGG
TTGGACTGGTCTATCATGGGCTGCACTATTCTTCTCCGGGCATTAATAAACCAATTGTTCACTTGAAGGA
TGGTGAGTCCTGTATCTTGTGCCAACTGCTTTTTCTGTTCTTCAGAAGGGTAAGGGTGTGTTAGATGCTG
GAACAGCCACGCCCTCATGATATTGGTGGCTACTTTGGGAAAGATGCCACGCTTTTTG
