>Addgene plasmid #61738 | pTY-EF1a-Hoxa9-p2a-MeisI-p2a-GFP | addgene partial sequence | sequence record 104126 | HOXA9-R1 5'-ATTTTCATCCTGCGGTTCTG-3'
CCTTTCGGTGAGGTTGAGCAGCCGGGCCACCTCGTACCTGCGGTCCCGTGTGAGGTACATGTTAAACAGA
AACTCCTTCTCCAGTTCCAGCGTCTGGTGTTTTGTGTAGGGGCATCGCTTCTTCCGAGTGGAGCGAGCAT
GTAGCCAGTTGGCAGCCGGGTTATTGGGATCGATGGGGGGCTTGTCTCCGCCGCTCTCATTCTCGGCATT
GTTTTCGGAGAAGGCGCCTTCGCTGGGTTGTTTTTCTCTATCAACTGGAGGAGAACCACAAGCATAGTCA
GTCAGGGACAAAGTGTGAGTGTCAAGCGTGGGACAGTCACCCCTTCTGGCCGAGAGCGGTTCAGGTTTAA
TGCCATAAGGCCGGCTGGAGGGTAAGCCCGCGAAGGAGAGCGCACCGGGCGTGGGTTCCAGCCAGGAGCG
CATATACCTGCCGTCCGGCGCCGCCGCCGCCACGGGCGCCTGGGGATGCACGTAGGGGTGGTGGTGGTGA
TGATACACTGCAGCAGGCACCGCATTGGCGCCCGCCGCGTGCACTGGGTTCCACGAGGCACCAAACACCG
CCGCCTTGGACTGGAAGCTGCAAGGACTGAAGTCGGGGTGTTCGGCCAGAGCTGCCGCCTGCCTTGGGGG
TTGACCCAGGGTCCCTGGAGCGTAGCGTCCCGCACCCAGCTCATCAGCAGCGTCGGCGCCCAGCAGGAAG
GAGTCCACATA
